Addgene plasmid #82580: pX330-Puro-ccdB
Purpose: (Empty Backbone) A modified version of plasmid pX330 (#42230): Added are a ccdB stuffer and a Puromycin selection cassette
Depositing lab: Ivo Huijbers. Depositing organization: Netherlands Cancer Institute. Publication: Direct Generation of Conditional Alleles Using CRISPR/Cas9 in Mouse Zygotes. Pritchard CEJ, Kroese LJ, Huijbers IJ. Methods Mol Biol. 2017;1642:21-35. doi: 10.1007/978-1-4939-7169-5_2. PubMed 28815491.
Backbone
  Vector backbone: pUC
  Backbone size (bp): 3500
  Vector type: Mammalian Expression
  Promoter: CBh
  Selectable markers: Puromycin
Growth in bacteria
  Bacterial resistance: Chloramphenicol and Ampicillin, 25 & 100 μg/mL
  Growth temperature: 37°C
  Growth strain: ccdB Survival
  Copy number: High Copy
Gene/Insert
  Cloning method: Unknown
  Sequencing primers: 5′ agggatggttggttggtggg; 3′ CCAATCCTCCCCCTTGCTGT
Resource information
  A portion of this plasmid was derived from a plasmid made by: Addgene #42230
Terms and licenses: Academic/Nonprofit Terms; Industry Terms: Not Available to Industry
Depositor comments: The plasmid is a modification of Addgene: 42230 - pX330-U6-Chimeric_BB-CBh-hSpCas9
How to cite: pX330-Puro-ccdB was a gift from Ivo Huijbers (Addgene plasmid # 82580 ; http://n2t.net/addgene:82580 ; RRID:Addgene_82580)
