[The description below was written by a language model from this plasmid's Addgene catalogue record and pLannotate feature annotations shown in this document.]
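Description:
pX330-Puro-ccdB is an 11.5 kb empty-backbone mammalian expression vector for CRISPR/Cas9 genome editing, derived from pX330-U6-Chimeric_BB-CBh-hSpCas9 by adding a ccdB stuffer and a puromycin selection cassette. It is built on a pUC-type backbone with a high-copy ColE1/pUC origin, an ampicillin resistance gene with its own promoter, and an M13/f1-type phage origin. Because the stuffer carries both a chloramphenicol acetyltransferase gene and the gyrase-poisoning toxin ccdB, the uncut plasmid is maintained under dual ampicillin and chloramphenicol selection in a ccdB-tolerant E. coli strain.

The guide RNA cassette consists of the human U6 RNA polymerase III promoter followed by the stuffer (lac UV5 and cat promoter elements, CmR, a ccdA fragment and intact ccdB) and then the Streptococcus pyogenes gRNA scaffold. The arrangement implies that a guide sequence is cloned in place of the stuffer. Loss of ccdB then provides negative selection against uncut or religated parental vector in standard cloning strains, although the record lists the cloning method as unknown.

Downstream, the CBh promoter (CMV enhancer, chicken β-actin promoter and a hybrid intron) drives S. pyogenes Cas9, annotated as contiguous N- and C-terminal portions. Cas9 carries a C-terminal nucleoplasmin NLS and is terminated by the bGH polyadenylation signal. A separate mouse PGK promoter–PuroR–PGK poly(A) unit allows puromycin enrichment of transfected mammalian cells. The associated publication concerns direct generation of conditional alleles with CRISPR/Cas9 in mouse zygotes, which places the vector in a mouse genome-engineering context where one plasmid supplies both the guide and the nuclease.
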