Features (pLannotate 1.2.2; 25 found; start..end, strand, type, name):
      1..861     +  CDS            AmpR: β-lactamase; bla; confers resistance to ampicillin, carbenicillin, and related antibiotics
   1032..1620    +  rep_origin     ori: high-copy-number ColE1/pMB1/pBR322/pUC origin of replication
   1682..1922    +  promoter       U6 promoter: RNA polymerase III promoter for human U6 snRNA
   1962..1992    +  promoter       lac UV5 promoter: E. coli lac promoter with an "up" mutation
   2017..2045    +  promoter       cat promoter (fragment): promoter of the E. coli cat gene encoding chloramphenicol acetyltransferase
   2046..2705    +  CDS            CmR: chloramphenicol acetyltransferase; cat; confers resistance to chloramphenicol
   2884..3042    +  CDS            ccdA (fragment): CCDA_ECO57 - Also known as H, letA. Experimental evidence at protein level: Swiss-Prot protein existence level 1. Antitoxin component of a type II toxin-antitoxin (TA) system which inhibits the post-segregational killing (PSK) of plasmid-free cells, also referred to as a plasmid addiction system. Binds to and blocks the activity of CcdB; will also remove bound CcdB protein from the CcdB-GyrA complex by forming a CcdA-CcdB complex, a process termed rejuvenation. Functions as a transcriptional corepressor for the ccdAB operon, repression also requires CcdB (By similarity). From Escherichia coli
   3047..3349    +  CDS            ccdB: CCDB_ECOLI - Also known as G, letB, letD. Experimental evidence at protein level: Swiss-Prot protein existence level 1. Toxic component of a type II toxin-antitoxin (TA) system, functioning in plasmid maintainence. Responsible for the post- segregational killing (PSK) of plasmid-free cells, also referred to as a plasmid addiction system. Half-life of over 2 hours. Cell killing by CcdB is accompanied by filamentation, defects in chromosome and plasmid segregation, defects in cell division, formation of anucleate cells, decreased DNA synthesis and plasmid loss. Interferes with the activity of DN
   3401..3476    +  misc_RNA       gRNA scaffold: guide RNA scaffold for the Streptococcus pyogenes CRISPR/Cas9 system
   3483..3526    +  misc_RNA       gRNA scaffold (fragment): guide RNA scaffold for the Streptococcus pyogenes CRISPR/Cas9 system
   3573..3858    +  enhancer       CMV enhancer: human cytomegalovirus immediate early enhancer; contains an 18-bp deletion relative to the standard CMV enhancer
   3860..4137    +  promoter       chicken β-actin promoter: No description available
   4138..4366    +  intron         hybrid intron: hybrid between chicken β-actin (CBA) and minute virus of mice (MMV) introns (Gray et al., 2011)
   4504..6105    +  CDS            Cas9(N): N-terminal portion of Streptococcus pyogenes Cas9 (Zetsche et al., 2015)
   6106..8604    +  CDS            Cas9(C): C-terminal portion of Streptococcus pyogenes Cas9 (Zetsche et al., 2015)
   8605..8652    +  CDS            nucleoplasmin NLS: bipartite nuclear localization signal from nucleoplasmin
   8686..8797    +  polyA_signal   bGH poly(A) signal: bovine growth hormone polyadenylation signal
   8911..9409    +  promoter       PGK promoter: mouse phosphoglycerate kinase 1 promoter
   9449..10048   +  CDS            PuroR: puromycin N-acetyltransferase; pac from Streptomyces alboniger; confers resistance to puromycin
  10126..10578   +  polyA_signal   PGK poly(A) signal: mouse phosphoglycerate kinase 1 polyadenylation signal
  10594..10645   -  misc_feature   bom (fragment): basis of mobility region from pBR322
  10664..11044   +  rep_origin     M13 ori (sequence partly withheld): M13 bacteriophage origin of replication; arrow indicates direction of (+) strand synthesis
  11120..11169   -  misc_feature   bom (fragment): basis of mobility region from pBR322
  11271..11306   -  CDS            rop (fragment): Rop protein, which maintains plasmids at low copy number; rop
  11401..11505   +  promoter       AmpR promoter: bla
>Addgene plasmid #82580 | pX330-Puro-ccdB | depositor full sequence | sequence record 157099 | pX330-Puro-ccdB sequence 11505 bps
ATGAGTATTCAACATTTCCGTGTCGCCCTTATTCCCTTTTTTGCGGCATTTTGCCTTCCTGTTTTTGCTC
ACCCAGAAACGCTGGTGAAAGTAAAAGATGCTGAAGATCAGTTGGGTGCACGAGTGGGTTACATCGAACT
GGATCTCAACAGCGGTAAGATCCTTGAGAGTTTTCGCCCCGAAGAACGTTTTCCAATGATGAGCACTTTT
AAAGTTCTGCTATGTGGCGCGGTATTATCCCGTATTGACGCCGGGCAAGAGCAACTCGGTCGCCGCATAC
ACTATTCTCAGAATGACTTGGTTGAGTACTCACCAGTCACAGAAAAGCATCTTACGGATGGCATGACAGT
AAGAGAATTATGCAGTGCTGCCATAACCATGAGTGATAACACTGCGGCCAACTTACTTCTGACAACGATC
GGAGGACCGAAGGAGCTAACCGCTTTTTTGCACAACATGGGGGATCATGTAACTCGCCTTGATCGTTGGG
AACCGGAGCTGAATGAAGCCATACCAAACGACGAGCGTGACACCACGATGCCTGTAGCAATGGCAACAAC
GTTGCGCAAACTATTAACTGGCGAACTACTTACTCTAGCTTCCCGGCAACAATTAATAGACTGGATGGAG
GCGGATAAAGTTGCAGGACCACTTCTGCGCTCGGCCCTTCCGGCTGGCTGGTTTATTGCTGATAAATCTG
GAGCCGGTGAGCGTGGAAGCCGCGGTATCATTGCAGCACTGGGGCCAGATGGTAAGCCCTCCCGTATCGT
AGTTATCTACACGACGGGGAGTCAGGCAACTATGGATGAACGAAATAGACAGATCGCTGAGATAGGTGCC
TCACTGATTAAGCATTGGTAACTGTCAGACCAAGTTTACTCATATATACTTTAGATTGATTTAAAACTTC
ATTTTTAATTTAAAAGGATCTAGGTGAAGATCCTTTTTGATAATCTCATGACCAAAATCCCTTAACGTGA
GTTTTCGTTCCACTGAGCGTCAGACCCCGTAGAAAAGATCAAAGGATCTTCTTGAGATCCTTTTTTTCTG
CGCGTAATCTGCTGCTTGCAAACAAAAAAACCACCGCTACCAGCGGTGGTTTGTTTGCCGGATCAAGAGC
TACCAACTCTTTTTCCGAAGGTAACTGGCTTCAGCAGAGCGCAGATACCAAATACTGTCCTTCTAGTGTA
GCCGTAGTTAGGCCACCACTTCAAGAACTCTGTAGCACCGCCTACATACCTCGCTCTGCTAATCCTGTTA
CCAGTGGCTGCTGCCAGTGGCGATAAGTCGTGTCTTACCGGGTTGGACTCAAGACGATAGTTACCGGATA
AGGCGCAGCGGTCGGGCTGAACGGGGGGTTCGTGCACACAGCCCAGCTTGGAGCGAACGACCTACACCGA
ACTGAGATACCTACAGCGTGAGCTATGAGAAAGCGCCACGCTTCCCGAAGGGAGAAAGGCGGACAGGTAT
CCGGTAAGCGGCAGGGTCGGAACAGGAGAGCGCACGAGGGAGCTTCCAGGGGGAAACGCCTGGTATCTTT
ATAGTCCTGTCGGGTTTCGCCACCTCTGACTTGAGCGTCGATTTTTGTGATGCTCGTCAGGGGGGCGGAG
CCTATGGAAAAACGCCAGCAACGCGGCCTTTTTACGGTTCCTGGCCTTTTGCTGGCCTTTTGCTCACATG
TGAGGGCCTATTTCCCATGATTCCTTCATATTTGCATATACGATACAAGGCTGTTAGAGAGATAATTGGA
ATTAATTTGACTGTAAACACAAAGATATTAGTACAAAATACGTGACGTAGAAAGTAATAATTTCTTGGGT
AGTTTGCAGTTTTAAAATTATGTTTTAAAATGGACTATCATATGCTTACCGTAACTTGAAAGTATTTCGA
TTTCTTGGCTTTATATATCTTGTGGAAAGGACGAAACACCGGGTCTTCCGGCCGCATTAGGCACCCCAGG
CTTTACACTTTATGCTTCCGGCTCGTATAATGTGTGGATTTTGAGTTAGGATCCGGCGAGATTTTCAGGA
GCTAAGGAAGCTAAAATGGAGAAAAAAATCACTGGATATACCACCGTTGATATATCCCAATGGCATCGTA
AAGAACATTTTGAGGCATTTCAGTCAGTTGCTCAATGTACCTATAACCAGACCGTTCAGCTGGATATTAC
GGCCTTTTTAAAGACCGTAAAGAAAAATAAGCACAAGTTTTATCCGGCCTTTATTCACATTCTTGCCCGC
CTGATGAATGCTCATCCGGAATTCCGTATGGCAATGAAAGACGGTGAGCTGGTGATATGGGATAGTGTTC
ACCCTTGTTACACCGTTTTCCATGAGCAAACTGAAACGTTTTCATCGCTCTGGAGTGAATACCACGACGA
TTTCCGGCAGTTTCTACACATATATTCGCAAGATGTGGCGTGTTACGGTGAAAACCTGGCCTATTTCCCT
AAAGGGTTTATTGAGAATATGTTTTTCGTCTCAGCCAATCCCTGGGTGAGTTTCACCAGTTTTGATTTAA
ACGTGGCCAATATGGACAACTTCTTCGCCCCCGTTTTCACCATGGGCAAATATTATACGCAAGGCGACAA
GGTGCTGATGCCGCTGGCGATTCAGGTTCATCATGCCGTCTGTGATGGCTTCCATGTCGGCAGAATGCTT
AATGAATTACAACAGTACTGCGATGAGTGGCAGGGCGGGGCGTAAAGATCTGGATCCGGCTTACTAAAAG
CCAGATAACAGTATGCGTATTTGCGCGCTGATTTTTGCGGTATAAGAATATATACTGATATGTATACCCG
AAGTATGTCAAAAAGAGGTGTGCTATGAAGCAGCGTATTACAGTGACAGTTGACAGCGACAGCTATCAGT
TGCTCAAGGCATATATGATGTCAATATCTCCGGTCTGGTAAGCACAACCATGCAGAATGAAGCCCGTCGT
CTGCGTGCCGAACGCTGGAAAGCGGAAAATCAGGAAGGGATGGCTGAGGTCGCCCGGTTTATTGAAATGA
ACGGCTCTTTTGCTGACGAGAACAGGGACTGGTGAAATGCAGTTTAAGGTTTACACCTATAAAAGAGAGA
GCCGTTATCGTCTGTTTGTGGATGTACAGAGTGATATTATTGACACGCCCGGGCGACGGATGGTGATCCC
CCTGGCCAGTGCACGTCTGCTGTCAGATAAAGTCTCCCGTGAACTTTACCCGGTGGTGCATATCGGGGAT
GAAAGCTGGCGCATGATGACCACCGATATGGCCAGTGTGCCGGTCTCCGTTATCGGGGAAGAAGTGGCTG
ATCTCAGCCACCGCGAAAATGACATCAAAAACGCCATTAACCTGATGTTCTGGGGAATATAAATGTCAGG
CTCCGTTATACACAGCCAGTCTGCAGGTCGAGGAAGACCTGTTTTAGAGCTAGAAATAGCAAGTTAAAAT
AAGGCTAGTCCGTTATCAACTTGAAAAAGTGGCACCGAGTCGGTGCTTTTTTGTTTTAGAGCTAGAAATA
GCAAGTTAAAATAAGGCTAGTCCGTTTTTAGCGCGTGCGCCAATTCTGCAGACAAATGGCTCTAGAGGTA
CCCGTTACATAACTTACGGTAAATGGCCCGCCTGGCTGACCGCCCAACGACCCCCGCCCATTGACGTCAA
TAGTAACGCCAATAGGGACTTTCCATTGACGTCAATGGGTGGAGTATTTACGGTAAACTGCCCACTTGGC
AGTACATCAAGTGTATCATATGCCAAGTACGCCCCCTATTGACGTCAATGACGGTAAATGGCCCGCCTGG
CATTGTGCCCAGTACATGACCTTATGGGACTTTCCTACTTGGCAGTACATCTACGTATTAGTCATCGCTA
TTACCATGGTCGAGGTGAGCCCCACGTTCTGCTTCACTCTCCCCATCTCCCCCCCCTCCCCACCCCCAAT
TTTGTATTTATTTATTTTTTAATTATTTTGTGCAGCGATGGGGGCGGGGGGGGGGGGGGGGCGCGCGCCA
GGCGGGGCGGGGCGGGGCGAGGGGCGGGGCGGGGCGAGGCGGAGAGGTGCGGCGGCAGCCAATCAGAGCG
GCGCGCTCCGAAAGTTTCCTTTTATGGCGAGGCGGCGGCGGCGGCGGCCCTATAAAAAGCGAAGCGCGCG
GCGGGCGGGAGTCGCTGCGACGCTGCCTTCGCCCCGTGCCCCGCTCCGCCGCCGCCTCGCGCCGCCCGCC
CCGGCTCTGACTGACCGCGTTACTCCCACAGGTGAGCGGGCGGGACGGCCCTTCTCCTCCGGGCTGTAAT
TAGCTGAGCAAGAGGTAAGGGTTTAAGGGATGGTTGGTTGGTGGGGTATTAATGTTTAATTACCTGGAGC
ACCTGCCTGAAATCACTTTTTTTCAGGTTGGACCGGTGCCACCATGGACTATAAGGACCACGACGGAGAC
TACAAGGATCATGATATTGATTACAAAGACGATGACGATAAGATGGCCCCAAAGAAGAAGCGGAAGGTCG
GTATCCACGGAGTCCCAGCAGCCGACAAGAAGTACAGCATCGGCCTGGACATCGGCACCAACTCTGTGGG
CTGGGCCGTGATCACCGACGAGTACAAGGTGCCCAGCAAGAAATTCAAGGTGCTGGGCAACACCGACCGG
CACAGCATCAAGAAGAACCTGATCGGAGCCCTGCTGTTCGACAGCGGCGAAACAGCCGAGGCCACCCGGC
TGAAGAGAACCGCCAGAAGAAGATACACCAGACGGAAGAACCGGATCTGCTATCTGCAAGAGATCTTCAG
CAACGAGATGGCCAAGGTGGACGACAGCTTCTTCCACAGACTGGAAGAGTCCTTCCTGGTGGAAGAGGAT
AAGAAGCACGAGCGGCACCCCATCTTCGGCAACATCGTGGACGAGGTGGCCTACCACGAGAAGTACCCCA
CCATCTACCACCTGAGAAAGAAACTGGTGGACAGCACCGACAAGGCCGACCTGCGGCTGATCTATCTGGC
CCTGGCCCACATGATCAAGTTCCGGGGCCACTTCCTGATCGAGGGCGACCTGAACCCCGACAACAGCGAC
GTGGACAAGCTGTTCATCCAGCTGGTGCAGACCTACAACCAGCTGTTCGAGGAAAACCCCATCAACGCCA
GCGGCGTGGACGCCAAGGCCATCCTGTCTGCCAGACTGAGCAAGAGCAGACGGCTGGAAAATCTGATCGC
CCAGCTGCCCGGCGAGAAGAAGAATGGCCTGTTCGGAAACCTGATTGCCCTGAGCCTGGGCCTGACCCCC
AACTTCAAGAGCAACTTCGACCTGGCCGAGGATGCCAAACTGCAGCTGAGCAAGGACACCTACGACGACG
ACCTGGACAACCTGCTGGCCCAGATCGGCGACCAGTACGCCGACCTGTTTCTGGCCGCCAAGAACCTGTC
CGACGCCATCCTGCTGAGCGACATCCTGAGAGTGAACACCGAGATCACCAAGGCCCCCCTGAGCGCCTCT
ATGATCAAGAGATACGACGAGCACCACCAGGACCTGACCCTGCTGAAAGCTCTCGTGCGGCAGCAGCTGC
CTGAGAAGTACAAAGAGATTTTCTTCGACCAGAGCAAGAACGGCTACGCCGGCTACATTGACGGCGGAGC
CAGCCAGGAAGAGTTCTACAAGTTCATCAAGCCCATCCTGGAAAAGATGGACGGCACCGAGGAACTGCTC
GTGAAGCTGAACAGAGAGGACCTGCTGCGGAAGCAGCGGACCTTCGACAACGGCAGCATCCCCCACCAGA
TCCACCTGGGAGAGCTGCACGCCATTCTGCGGCGGCAGGAAGATTTTTACCCATTCCTGAAGGACAACCG
GGAAAAGATCGAGAAGATCCTGACCTTCCGCATCCCCTACTACGTGGGCCCTCTGGCCAGGGGAAACAGC
AGATTCGCCTGGATGACCAGAAAGAGCGAGGAAACCATCACCCCCTGGAACTTCGAGGAAGTGGTGGACA
AGGGCGCTTCCGCCCAGAGCTTCATCGAGCGGATGACCAACTTCGATAAGAACCTGCCCAACGAGAAGGT
GCTGCCCAAGCACAGCCTGCTGTACGAGTACTTCACCGTGTATAACGAGCTGACCAAAGTGAAATACGTG
ACCGAGGGAATGAGAAAGCCCGCCTTCCTGAGCGGCGAGCAGAAAAAGGCCATCGTGGACCTGCTGTTCA
AGACCAACCGGAAAGTGACCGTGAAGCAGCTGAAAGAGGACTACTTCAAGAAAATCGAGTGCTTCGACTC
CGTGGAAATCTCCGGCGTGGAAGATCGGTTCAACGCCTCCCTGGGCACATACCACGATCTGCTGAAAATT
ATCAAGGACAAGGACTTCCTGGACAATGAGGAAAACGAGGACATTCTGGAAGATATCGTGCTGACCCTGA
CACTGTTTGAGGACAGAGAGATGATCGAGGAACGGCTGAAAACCTATGCCCACCTGTTCGACGACAAAGT
GATGAAGCAGCTGAAGCGGCGGAGATACACCGGCTGGGGCAGGCTGAGCCGGAAGCTGATCAACGGCATC
CGGGACAAGCAGTCCGGCAAGACAATCCTGGATTTCCTGAAGTCCGACGGCTTCGCCAACAGAAACTTCA
TGCAGCTGATCCACGACGACAGCCTGACCTTTAAAGAGGACATCCAGAAAGCCCAGGTGTCCGGCCAGGG
CGATAGCCTGCACGAGCACATTGCCAATCTGGCCGGCAGCCCCGCCATTAAGAAGGGCATCCTGCAGACA
GTGAAGGTGGTGGACGAGCTCGTGAAAGTGATGGGCCGGCACAAGCCCGAGAACATCGTGATCGAAATGG
CCAGAGAGAACCAGACCACCCAGAAGGGACAGAAGAACAGCCGCGAGAGAATGAAGCGGATCGAAGAGGG
CATCAAAGAGCTGGGCAGCCAGATCCTGAAAGAACACCCCGTGGAAAACACCCAGCTGCAGAACGAGAAG
CTGTACCTGTACTACCTGCAGAATGGGCGGGATATGTACGTGGACCAGGAACTGGACATCAACCGGCTGT
CCGACTACGATGTGGACCATATCGTGCCTCAGAGCTTTCTGAAGGACGACTCCATCGACAACAAGGTGCT
GACCAGAAGCGACAAGAACCGGGGCAAGAGCGACAACGTGCCCTCCGAAGAGGTCGTGAAGAAGATGAAG
AACTACTGGCGGCAGCTGCTGAACGCCAAGCTGATTACCCAGAGAAAGTTCGACAATCTGACCAAGGCCG
AGAGAGGCGGCCTGAGCGAACTGGATAAGGCCGGCTTCATCAAGAGACAGCTGGTGGAAACCCGGCAGAT
CACAAAGCACGTGGCACAGATCCTGGACTCCCGGATGAACACTAAGTACGACGAGAATGACAAGCTGATC
CGGGAAGTGAAAGTGATCACCCTGAAGTCCAAGCTGGTGTCCGATTTCCGGAAGGATTTCCAGTTTTACA
AAGTGCGCGAGATCAACAACTACCACCACGCCCACGACGCCTACCTGAACGCCGTCGTGGGAACCGCCCT
GATCAAAAAGTACCCTAAGCTGGAAAGCGAGTTCGTGTACGGCGACTACAAGGTGTACGACGTGCGGAAG
ATGATCGCCAAGAGCGAGCAGGAAATCGGCAAGGCTACCGCCAAGTACTTCTTCTACAGCAACATCATGA
ACTTTTTCAAGACCGAGATTACCCTGGCCAACGGCGAGATCCGGAAGCGGCCTCTGATCGAGACAAACGG
CGAAACCGGGGAGATCGTGTGGGATAAGGGCCGGGATTTTGCCACCGTGCGGAAAGTGCTGAGCATGCCC
CAAGTGAATATCGTGAAAAAGACCGAGGTGCAGACAGGCGGCTTCAGCAAAGAGTCTATCCTGCCCAAGA
GGAACAGCGATAAGCTGATCGCCAGAAAGAAGGACTGGGACCCTAAGAAGTACGGCGGCTTCGACAGCCC
CACCGTGGCCTATTCTGTGCTGGTGGTGGCCAAAGTGGAAAAGGGCAAGTCCAAGAAACTGAAGAGTGTG
AAAGAGCTGCTGGGGATCACCATCATGGAAAGAAGCAGCTTCGAGAAGAATCCCATCGACTTTCTGGAAG
CCAAGGGCTACAAAGAAGTGAAAAAGGACCTGATCATCAAGCTGCCTAAGTACTCCCTGTTCGAGCTGGA
AAACGGCCGGAAGAGAATGCTGGCCTCTGCCGGCGAACTGCAGAAGGGAAACGAACTGGCCCTGCCCTCC
AAATATGTGAACTTCCTGTACCTGGCCAGCCACTATGAGAAGCTGAAGGGCTCCCCCGAGGATAATGAGC
AGAAACAGCTGTTTGTGGAACAGCACAAGCACTACCTGGACGAGATCATCGAGCAGATCAGCGAGTTCTC
CAAGAGAGTGATCCTGGCCGACGCTAATCTGGACAAAGTGCTGTCCGCCTACAACAAGCACCGGGATAAG
CCCATCAGAGAGCAGGCCGAGAATATCATCCACCTGTTTACCCTGACCAATCTGGGAGCCCCTGCCGCCT
TCAAGTACTTTGACACCACCATCGACCGGAAGAGGTACACCAGCACCAAAGAGGTGCTGGACGCCACCCT
GATCCACCAGAGCATCACCGGCCTGTACGAGACACGGATCGACCTGTCTCAGCTGGGAGGCGACAAAAGG
CCGGCGGCCACGAAAAAGGCCGGCCAGGCAAAAAAGAAAAAGTAAGAATTCCTAGAGCTCGCTGATCAGC
CTCGACTGTGCCTTCTAGTTGCCAGCCATCTGTTGTTTGCCCCTCCCCCGTGCCTTCCTTGACCCTGGAA
GGTGCCACTCCCACTGTCCTTTCCTAATAAAATGAGGAAATTGCATCGCATTGTCTGAGTAGGTGTCATT
CTATTCTGGGGGGTGGGGTGGGGCAGGACAGCAAGGGGGAGGATTGGGAAGAGAATAGCAGGCATGCTGG
GGAGCGGCCGCAATTCTACCGGGTAGGGGAGGCGCTTTTCCCAAGGCAGTCTGGAGCATGCGCTTTAGCA
GCCCCGCTGGGCACTTGGCGCTACACAAGTGGCCTCTGGCCTCGCACACATTCCACATCCACCGGTAGGC
GCCAACCGGCTCCGTTCTTTGGTGGCCCCTTCGCGCCACCTTCTACTCCTCCCCTAGTCAGGAAGTTCCC
CCCCGCCCCGCAGCTCGCGTCGTGCAGGACGTGACAAATGGAAGTAGCACGTCTCACTAGTCTCGTGCAG
ATGGACAGCACCGCTGAGCAATGGAAGCGGGTAGGCCTTTGGGGCAGCGGCCAATAGCAGCTTTGCTCCT
TCGCTTTCTGGGCTCAGCAGCTGGGAAGGGTGGGTCCGGGGGCGGGCTCAGGGGCGGGCTCAGGGGCGGG
GCGGGCGCCCGAAGGTCCTCCGGAGGCCCGGCATTCTGCACGCTTCAAAAGCGCACGTCTGCCGCGCTGT
TCTCCTCTTCCTCATCTCCGGGCCTTTCGACCTGCATCCATCTAGATCTCGAGCAGCTGAAGCTTACCAT
GACCGAGTACAAGCCCACGGTGCGCCTCGCCACCCGCGACGACGTCCCCAGGGCCGTACGCACCCTCGCC
GCCGCGTTCGCCGACTACCCCGCCACGCGCCACACCGTCGATCCGGACCGCCACATCGAGCGGGTCACCG
AGCTGCAAGAACTCTTCCTCACGCGCGTCGGGCTCGACATCGGCAAGGTGTGGGTCGCGGACGACGGCGC
CGCGGTGGCGGTCTGGACCACGCCGGAGAGCGTCGAAGCGGGGGCGGTGTTCGCCGAGATCGGCCCGCGC
ATGGCCGAGTTGAGCGGTTCCCGGCTGGCCGCGCAGCAACAGATGGAAGGCCTCCTGGCGCCGCACCGGC
CCAAGGAGCCCGCGTGGTTCCTGGCCACCGTCGGCGTCTCGCCCGACCACCAGGGCAAGGGTCTGGGCAG
CGCCGTCGTGCTCCCCGGAGTGGAGGCGGCCGAGCGCGCCGGGGTGCCCGCCTTCCTGGAGACCTCCGCG
CCCCGCAACCTCCCCTTCTACGAGCGGCTCGGCTTCACCGTCACCGCCGACGTCGAGGTGCCCGAAGGAC
CGCGCACCTGGTGCATGACCCGCAAGCCCGGTGCCTGACGCCCGCCCCACGACCCGCAGCGCCCGACCGA
AAGGAGCGCACGACCCCATGCATCGATGATATCAGATCCCCGGGATGCAGAAATTGATGATCTATTAAAC
AATAAAGATGTCCACTAAAATGGAAGTTTTTCCTGTCATACTTTGTTAAGAAGGGTGAGAACAGAGTACC
TACATTTTGAATGGAAGGATTGGAGCTACGGGGGTGGGGGTGGGGTGGGATTAGATAAATGCCTGCTCTT
TACTGAAGGCTCTTTACTATTGCTTTATGATAATGTTTCATAGTTGGATATCATAATTTAAACAAGCAAA
ACCAAATTAAGGGCCAGCTCATTCCTCCCACTCATGATCTATAGATCTATAGATCTCTCGTGGGATCATT
GTTTTTCTCTTGATTCCCACTTTGTGGTTCTAAGTACTGTGGTTTCCAAATGTGTCAGTTTCATAGCCTG
AAGAACGAGATCAGCAGCCTCTGTTCCACATACACTTCATTCTCAGTATTGTTTTGCCAAGTTCTAATTC
CATCAGAAGCTCCTGCAGGGGCGCCTGATGCGGTATTTTCTCCTTACGCATCTGTGCGGTATTTCACACC
GCATA
[142 nt withheld, positions 10646-10787]
C
[141 nt withheld, positions 10789-10929]
CCTTTGACGTTGGAGTCCACGTTCTTT
[37 nt withheld, positions 10957-10993]
ACCCTATCTCGGGCTATTCTTTTGATTTATAAGGGATTTTGCCGATTTCGGCCTATTGGTTAAAAAATGA
GCTGATTTAACAAAAATTTAACGCGAATTTTAACAAAATATTAACGTTTACAATTTTATGGTGCACTCTC
AGTACAATCTGCTCTGATGCCGCATAGTTAAGCCAGCCCCGACACCCGCCAACACCCGCTGACGCGCCCT
GACGGGCTTGTCTGCTCCCGGCATCCGCTTACAGACAAGCTGTGACCGTCTCCGGGAGCTGCATGTGTCA
GAGGTTTTCACCGTCATCACCGAAACGCGCGAGACGAAAGGGCCTCGTGATACGCCTATTTTTATAGGTT
AATGTCATGATAATAATGGTTTCTTAGACGTCAGGTGGCACTTTTCGGGGAAATGTGCGCGGAACCCCTA
TTTGTTTATTTTTCTAAATACATTCAAATATGTATCCGCTCATGAGACAATAACCCTGATAAATGCTTCA
ATAATATTGAAAAAGGAAGAGT
